Addgene plasmid #14302: pAG303GPD-EGFP-ccdB
Purpose: (Empty Backbone)
Depositing lab: Susan Lindquist. Depositing organization: Whitehead Institute for Biomedical Research. Publication: A suite of Gateway cloning vectors for high-throughput genetic analysis in Saccharomyces cerevisiae. Alberti S, Gitler AD, Lindquist S. Yeast. 2007 Oct . 24(10):913-9. 10.1002/yea.1502 PubMed 17583893.
Backbone
  Vector backbone: pRS303
  Vector type: Yeast Expression ; Gateway Destination
  Selectable markers: HIS3
Growth in bacteria
  Bacterial resistance: Chloramphenicol and Ampicillin, 25 & 100 μg/mL
  Growth temperature: 37°C
  Growth strain: ccdB Survival
  Growth instructions: DB3.1, ccdB Survival
  Copy number: Unknown
Gene/Insert
  Gene/Insert name: None
  Tag / fusion protein: EGFP (N terminal on backbone)
  Cloning method: Gateway Cloning
  Sequencing primers: 5′ EGFP-C
Terms and licenses: Academic/Nonprofit Terms; Industry Terms: Not Available to Industry
Depositor comments: Type of plasmid: integrating. This plasmid contains the Gateway technology from Invitrogen; Invitrogen requires purchasing of Gateway Clonase for carrying out the Gateway recombinational cloning reaction http://www.invitrogen.com Please note that the full plasmid sequence is provided as a reference only, and may not match the exact sequence of the plasmid.
How to cite: pAG303GPD-EGFP-ccdB was a gift from Susan Lindquist (Addgene plasmid # 14302 ; http://n2t.net/addgene:14302 ; RRID:Addgene_14302)
