[The description below was written by a language model from this plasmid's Addgene catalogue record and pLannotate feature annotations shown in this document.]
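Description:
pAG303GPD-EGFP-ccdB is an empty Gateway destination vector for protein expression in Saccharomyces cerevisiae, built on the pRS303 backbone. It is an integrating plasmid: the feature table shows no yeast replication origin or centromere, so stable maintenance in yeast depends on insertion into the genome, with the HIS3 gene and its own promoter providing histidine-prototrophy selection. In E. coli it replicates from a high-copy ColE1/pUC-type origin and carries an ampicillin resistance gene. An f1 origin and remnants of the pBluescript-derived lacZα/MCS region with flanking T7 and T3 promoters are also present.

The expression cassette is driven by the strong constitutive GPD (TDH3, annotated as GAP) promoter, followed by an EGFP coding sequence, the Gateway cassette, and the CYC1 transcription terminator. The Gateway cassette consists of attR1 and attR2 sites flanking a chloramphenicol resistance gene and the ccdB toxin gene. In an LR recombination reaction with an entry clone, the region between the attR sites is replaced by the gene of interest, which should then be expressed as a fusion with EGFP at its N terminus. Because ccdB is lethal to ordinary E. coli strains, unrecombined vector is counterselected after the reaction, while the empty vector itself must be propagated in a ccdB-tolerant strain with chloramphenicol and ampicillin selection.

The vector belongs to a suite of yeast Gateway plasmids designed for high-throughput genetic analysis. It suits constitutive expression of EGFP-tagged proteins from a chromosomally integrated copy, for example for localisation studies. The depositor notes that the full sequence is provided for reference only and may not match the plasmid exactly.
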