Features (pLannotate 1.2.2; 29 found; start..end, strand, type, name):
    137..186     +  misc_feature   bom (fragment): basis of mobility region from pBR322
    191..265     -  CDS            MRM1 (fragment): MRM1_YEAST - Also known as PET56 From Saccharomyces cerevisiae (strain ATCC 204508 / S288c) (Baker's yeast).
    315..502     +  promoter       HIS3 promoter: S. cerevisiae HIS3
    503..1162    +  CDS            HIS3: imidazoleglycerol-phosphate dehydratase, required for histidine biosynthesis; S. cerevisiae HIS3; yeast auxotrophic marker
   1119..1412    +  CDS            YO201_YEAST (fragment): Protein uncertain: Swiss-Prot protein existence level 5. From Saccharomyces cerevisiae (strain ATCC 204508 / S288c) (Baker's yeast).
   1369..1422    +  misc_feature   bom (fragment): basis of mobility region from pBR322
   1423..1878    -  rep_origin     f1 ori (sequence partly withheld): f1 bacteriophage origin of replication; arrow indicates direction of (+) strand synthesis
   1886..2043    -  CDS            lacZα (fragment): LacZα fragment of β-galactosidase; lacZ fragment
   2046..2064    +  promoter       T7 promoter: promoter for bacteriophage T7 RNA polymerase
   2089..2733    +  promoter       GAP promoter: S. cerevisiae TDH3; promoter for glyceraldehyde-3-phosphate dehydrogenase
   2739..2762    +  misc_feature   MCS (fragment): pBluescript multiple cloning site
   2768..3484    +  CDS            EGFP: EGFP is a basic (constitutively fluorescent) green fluorescent protein published in 1996, derived from Aequorea victoria. It is reported to be a rapidly-maturing weak dimer with moderate acid sensitivity.
   3509..3633    +  protein_bind   attR1: mutant version of attR; recombination site for the Gateway® LR reaction LR Clonase™
   3658..3688    +  promoter       lac UV5 promoter: E. coli lac promoter with an "up" mutation
   3712..3741    +  promoter       cat promoter (fragment): promoter of the E. coli cat gene encoding chloramphenicol acetyltransferase
   3742..4401    +  CDS            CmR: chloramphenicol acetyltransferase; cat; confers resistance to chloramphenicol
   4583..4741    +  CDS            ccdA (fragment): CCDA_ECO57 - Also known as H, letA. Experimental evidence at protein level: Swiss-Prot protein existence level 1. Antitoxin component of a type II toxin-antitoxin (TA) system which inhibits the post-segregational killing (PSK) of plasmid-free cells, also referred to as a plasmid addiction system. Binds to and blocks the activity of CcdB; will also remove bound CcdB protein from the CcdB-GyrA complex by forming a CcdA-CcdB complex, a process termed rejuvenation. Functions as a transcriptional corepressor for the ccdAB operon, repression also requires CcdB (By similarity). From Escherichia coli
   4746..5048    +  CDS            ccdB: CCDB_ECOLI - Also known as G, letB, letD. Experimental evidence at protein level: Swiss-Prot protein existence level 1. Toxic component of a type II toxin-antitoxin (TA) system, functioning in plasmid maintainence. Responsible for the post- segregational killing (PSK) of plasmid-free cells, also referred to as a plasmid addiction system. Half-life of over 2 hours. Cell killing by CcdB is accompanied by filamentation, defects in chromosome and plasmid segregation, defects in cell division, formation of anucleate cells, decreased DNA synthesis and plasmid loss. Interferes with the activity of DN
   5092..5216    -  protein_bind   attR2: mutant version of attR; recombination site for the Gateway® LR reaction LR Clonase™
   5223..5470    +  terminator     CYC1 terminator: S. cerevisiae CYC1; transcription terminator for CYC1
   5493..5511    -  promoter       T3 promoter: promoter for bacteriophage T3 RNA polymerase
   5556..5572    -  protein_bind   lac operator: The lac repressor binds to the lac operator to inhibit transcription in E. coli. This inhibition can be relieved by adding lactose or isopropyl-β-D-thiogalactopyranoside (IPTG). lac repressor encoded by lacI
   5580..5610    -  promoter       lac promoter: promoter for the E. coli lac operon
   5625..5646    -  protein_bind   CAP binding site: CAP binding activates transcription in the presence of cAMP. E. coli catabolite activator protein
   5659..5751    -  CDS            lacI (fragment): lac repressor; lacI; The lac repressor binds to the lac operator to inhibit transcription in E. coli. This inhibition can be relieved by adding lactose or isopropyl-β-D-thiogalactopyranoside (IPTG).
   5934..6522    -  rep_origin     ori: high-copy-number ColE1/pMB1/pBR322/pUC origin of replication
   6693..7553    -  CDS            AmpR: β-lactamase; bla; confers resistance to ampicillin, carbenicillin, and related antibiotics
   7554..7658    -  promoter       AmpR promoter: bla
   7743..35      +  CDS            rop (fragment) (across the origin): Rop protein, which maintains plasmids at low copy number; rop
>Addgene plasmid #14302 | pAG303GPD-EGFP-ccdB | depositor full sequence | sequence record 7965 | Author sequence
TCGCGCGTTTCGGTGATGACGGTGAAAACCTCTGACACATGCAGCTCCCGGAGACGGTCACAGCTTGTCT
GTAAGCGGATGCCGGGAGCAGACAAGCCCGTCAGGGCGCGTCAGCGGGTGTTGGCGGGTGTCGGGGCTGG
CTTAACTATGCGGCATCAGAGCAGATTGTACTGAGAGTGCACCATAATTCCGTTTTAAGAGCTTGGTGAG
CGCTAGGAGTCACTGCCAGGTATCGTTTGAACACGGCATTAGTCAGGGAAGTCATAACACAGTCCTTTCC
CGCAATTTTCTTTTTCTATTACTCTTGGCCTCCTCTAGTACACTCTATATTTTTTTATGCCTCGGTAATG
ATTTTCATTTTTTTTTTTCCACCTAGCGGATGACTCTTTTTTTTTCTTAGCGATTGGCATTATCACATAA
TGAATTATACATTATATAAAGTAATGTGATTTCTTCGAAGAATATACTAAAAAATGAGCAGGCAAGATAA
ACGAAGGCAAAGATGACAGAGCAGAAAGCCCTAGTAAAGCGTATTACAAATGAAACCAAGATTCAGATTG
CGATCTCTTTAAAGGGTGGTCCCCTAGCGATAGAGCACTCGATCTTCCCAGAAAAAGAGGCAGAAGCAGT
AGCAGAACAGGCCACACAATCGCAAGTGATTAACGTCCACACAGGTATAGGGTTTCTGGACCATATGATA
CATGCTCTGGCCAAGCATTCCGGCTGGTCGCTAATCGTTGAGTGCATTGGTGACTTACACATAGACGACC
ATCACACCACTGAAGACTGCGGGATTGCTCTCGGTCAAGCTTTTAAAGAGGCCCTACTGGCGCGTGGAGT
AAAAAGGTTTGGATCAGGATTTGCGCCTTTGGATGAGGCACTTTCCAGAGCGGTGGTAGATCTTTCGAAC
AGGCCGTACGCAGTTGTCGAACTTGGTTTGCAAAGGGAGAAAGTAGGAGATCTCTCTTGCGAGATGATCC
CGCATTTTCTTGAAAGCTTTGCAGAGGCTAGCAGAATTACCCTCCACGTTGATTGTCTGCGAGGCAAGAA
TGATCATCACCGTAGTGAGAGTGCGTTCAAGGCTCTTGCGGTTGCCATAAGAGAAGCCACCTCGCCCAAT
GGTACCAACGATGTTCCCTCCACCAAAGGTGTTCTTATGTAGTGACACCGATTATTTAAAGCTGCAGCAT
ACGATATATATACATGTGTATATATGTATACCTATGAATGTCAGTAAGTATGTATACGAACAGTATGATA
CTGAAGATGACAAGGTAATGCATCATTCTATACGTGTCATTCTGAACGAGGCGCGCTTTCCTTTTTTCTT
TTTGCTTTTTCTTTTTTTTTCTCTTGAACTCGACGGATCATATGCGGTGTGAAATACCGCACAGATGCGT
AAGGAGAAAATACCGCATCAGGAAATTGTAAACGTTAATATTTTGTTAAAATTCGCGTTAAATTTTTGTT
AAATCAGCTCATTTTTTAACCAATAGGCCGAAATCGGCAAAATCCCTTATAAATCAAAAGAATAGACCGA
GATAGGGT
[37 nt withheld, positions 1549-1585]
AAAGAACGTGGACTCCAACGTCAAAGG
[49 nt withheld, positions 1613-1661]
T
[91 nt withheld, positions 1663-1753]
G
[124 nt withheld, positions 1755-1878]
CGCGCCATTCGCCATTCAGGCTGCGCAACTGTTGGGAAGGGCGATCGGTGCGGGCCTCTTCGCTATTACG
CCAGCTGGCGAAGGGGGGATGTGCTGCAAGGCGATTAAGTTGGGTAACGCCAGGGTTTTCCCAGTCACGA
CGTTGTAAAACGACGGCCAGTGAATTGTAATACGACTCACTATAGGGCGAATTGGAGCTCTTCGAGTTTA
TCATTATCAATACTCGCCATTTCAAAGAATACGTAAATAATTAATAGTAGTGATTTTCCTAACTTTATTT
AGTCAAAAAATTAGCCTTTTAATTCTGCTGTAACCCGTACATGCCCAAAATAGGGGGCGGGTTACACAGA
ATATATAACACCGAAGGTGCCTGGGTGAACAGGTTTATTCCTGGCATCCACTAAATATAATGGAGCCCGC
TTTTTAAGCTGGCATCCAGAAAAAAAAAGAATCCCAGCACCAAAATATTGTTTTCTTCACCAACCATCAG
TTCATAGGTCCATTCTCTTAGCGCAACTACAGAGAACAGGGGCACAAACAGGCAAAAAACGGGCACAACC
TCAATGGAGTGATGCAACCTGCCTGGAGTAAATGATGACACAAGGCAATTGACCCACGCATGTATCTATC
TCATTTTCTTACACCTTCTATTACCTTCTGCTCTCTCTGATTTGGAAAAAGCTGAAAAAAAAGGTTGAAA
CCAGTTCCCTGAAATTATTCCCCTACTTGACTAATAAGTATATAAAGACGGTAGGTATTGATTGTAATTC
TGTAAATCTATTTCTTAAACTTCTTAAATTCTACTTTTATAGTTAGTCTTTTTTTTAGTTTTAAAACACC
AGAACTTAGTTTCGACGGATTCTAGAACTAGTGGATCCCCCGGGACAAAATGGTGAGCAAGGGCGAGGAG
CTGTTCACCGGGGTGGTGCCCATCCTGGTCGAGCTGGACGGCGACGTAAACGGCCACAAGTTCAGCGTGT
CCGGCGAGGGCGAGGGCGATGCCACCTACGGCAAGCTGACCCTGAAGTTCATCTGCACCACCGGCAAGCT
GCCCGTGCCCTGGCCCACCCTCGTGACCACCCTGACCTACGGCGTGCAGTGCTTCAGCCGCTACCCCGAC
CACATGAAGCAGCACGACTTCTTCAAGTCCGCCATGCCCGAAGGCTACGTCCAGGAGCGCACCATCTTCT
TCAAGGACGACGGCAACTACAAGACCCGCGCCGAGGTGAAGTTCGAGGGCGACACCCTGGTGAACCGCAT
CGAGCTGAAGGGCATCGACTTCAAGGAGGACGGCAACATCCTGGGGCACAAGCTGGAGTACAACTACAAC
AGCCACAACGTCTATATCATGGCCGACAAGCAGAAGAACGGCATCAAGGTGAACTTCAAGATCCGCCACA
ACATCGAGGACGGCAGCGTGCAGCTCGCCGACCACTACCAGCAGAACACCCCCATCGGCGACGGCCCCGT
GCTGCTGCCCGACAACCACTACCTGAGCACCCAGTCCGCCCTGAGCAAAGACCCCAACGAGAAGCGCGAT
CACATGGTCCTGCTGGAGTTCGTGACCGCCGCCGGGATCACTCTCGGCATGGACGAGCTGTACAAGGGTG
GACCAGGTGGTGGACATCAAACAAGTTTGTACAAAAAAGCTGAACGAGAAACGTAAAATGATATAAATAT
CAATATATTAAATTAGATTTTGCATAAAAAACAGACTACATAATACTGTAAAACACAACATATCCAGTCA
CTATGGCGGCCGCATTAGGCACCCCAGGCTTTACACTTTATGCTTCCGGCTCGTATAATGTGTGGATTTT
GAGTTAGGATCCGTCGAGATTTTCAGGAGCTAAGGAAGCTAAAATGGAGAAAAAAATCACTGGATATACC
ACCGTTGATATATCCCAATGGCATCGTAAAGAACATTTTGAGGCATTTCAGTCAGTTGCTCAATGTACCT
ATAACCAGACCGTTCAGCTGGATATTACGGCCTTTTTAAAGACCGTAAAGAAAAATAAGCACAAGTTTTA
TCCGGCCTTTATTCACATTCTTGCCCGCCTGATGAATGCTCATCCGGAATTCCGTATGGCAATGAAAGAC
GGTGAGCTGGTGATATGGGATAGTGTTCACCCTTGTTACACCGTTTTCCATGAGCAAACTGAAACGTTTT
CATCGCTCTGGAGTGAATACCACGACGATTTCCGGCAGTTTCTACACATATATTCGCAAGATGTGGCGTG
TTACGGTGAAAACCTGGCCTATTTCCCTAAAGGGTTTATTGAGAATATGTTTTTCGTCTCAGCCAATCCC
TGGGTGAGTTTCACCAGTTTTGATTTAAACGTGGCCAATATGGACAACTTCTTCGCCCCCGTTTTCACCA
TGGGCAAATATTATACGCAAGGCGACAAGGTGCTGATGCCGCTGGCGATTCAGGTTCATCATGCCGTCTG
TGATGGCTTCCATGTCGGCAGAATGCTTAATGAATTACAACAGTACTGCGATGAGTGGCAGGGCGGGGCG
TAAACGCCGCGTGGATCCGGCTTACTAAAAGCCAGATAACAGTATGCGTATTTGCGCGCTGATTTTTGCG
GTATAAGAATATATACTGATATGTATACCCGAAGTATGTCAAAAAGAGGTATGCTATGAAGCAGCGTATT
ACAGTGACAGTTGACAGCGACAGCTATCAGTTGCTCAAGGCATATATGATGTCAATATCTCCGGTCTGGT
AAGCACAACCATGCAGAATGAAGCCCGTCGTCTGCGTGCCGAACGCTGGAAAGCGGAAAATCAGGAAGGG
ATGGCTGAGGTCGCCCGGTTTATTGAAATGAACGGCTCTTTTGCTGACGAGAACAGGGGCTGGTGAAATG
CAGTTTAAGGTTTACACCTATAAAAGAGAGAGCCGTTATCGTCTGTTTGTGGATGTACAGAGTGATATTA
TTGACACGCCCGGGCGACGGATGGTGATCCCCCTGGCCAGTGCACGTCTGCTGTCAGATAAAGTCTCCCG
TGAACTTTACCCGGTGGTGCATATCGGGGATGAAAGCTGGCGCATGATGACCACCGATATGGCCAGTGTG
CCGGTCTCCGTTATCGGGGAAGAAGTGGCTGATCTCAGCCACCGCGAAAATGACATCAAAAACGCCATTA
ACCTGATGTTCTGGGGAATATAAATGTCAGGCTCCCTTATACACAGCCAGTCTGCAGGTCGACCATAGTG
ACTGGATATGTTGTGTTTTACAGTATTATGTAGTCTGTTTTTTATGCAAAATCTAATTTAATATATTGAT
ATTTATATCATTTTACGTTTCTCGTTCAGCTTTCTTGTACAAAGTGGTTCGATGTCATGTAATTAGTTAT
GTCACGCTTACATTCACGCCCTCCCCCCACATCCGCTCTAACCGAAAAGGAAGGAGTTAGACAACCTGAA
GTCTAGGTCCCTATTTATTTTTTTATAGTTATGTTAGTATTAAGAACGTTATTTATATTTCAAATTTTTC
TTTTTTTTCTGTACAGACGCGTGTACGCATGTAACATTATACTGAAAACCTTGCTTGAGAAGGTTTTGGG
ACGCTCGAAGGCTTTAATTTGCGGCCGGTACCCAGCTTTTGTTCCCTTTAGTGAGGGTTAATTCCGAGCT
TGGCGTAATCATGGTCATAGCTGTTTCCTGTGTGAAATTGTTATCCGCTCACAATTCCACACAACATAGG
AGCCGGAAGCATAAAGTGTAAAGCCTGGGGTGCCTAATGAGTGAGGTAACTCACATTAATTGCGTTGCGC
TCACTGCCCGCTTTCCAGTCGGGAAACCTGTCGTGCCAGCTGCATTAATGAATCGGCCAACGCGCGGGGA
GAGGCGGTTTGCGTATTGGGCGCTCTTCCGCTTCCTCGCTCACTGACTCGCTGCGCTCGGTCGTTCGGCT
GCGGCGAGCGGTATCAGCTCACTCAAAGGCGGTAATACGGTTATCCACAGAATCAGGGGATAACGCAGGA
AAGAACATGTGAGCAAAAGGCCAGCAAAAGGCCAGGAACCGTAAAAAGGCCGCGTTGCTGGCGTTTTTCC
ATAGGCTCGGCCCCCCTGACGAGCATCACAAAAATCGACGCTCAAGTCAGAGGTGGCGAAACCCGACAGG
ACTATAAAGATACCAGGCGTTCCCCCCTGGAAGCTCCCTCGTGCGCTCTCCTGTTCCGACCCTGCCGCTT
ACCGGATACCTGTCCGCCTTTCTCCCTTCGGGAAGCGTGGCGCTTTCTCAATGCTCACGCTGTAGGTATC
TCAGTTCGGTGTAGGTCGTTCGCTCCAAGCTGGGCTGTGTGCACGAACCCCCCGTTCAGCCCGACCGCTG
CGCCTTATCCGGTAACTATCGTCTTGAGTCCAACCCGGTAAGACACGACTTATCGCCACTGGCAGCAGCC
ACTGGTAACAGGATTAGCAGAGCGAGGTATGTAGGCGGTGCTACAGAGTTCTTGAAGTGGTGGCCTAACT
ACGGCTACACTAGAAGGACAGTATTTGGTATCTGCGCTCTGCTGAAGCCAGTTACCTTCGGAAAAAGAGT
TGGTAGCTCTTGATCCGGCAAACAAACCACCGCTGGTAGCGGTGGTTTTTTTGTTTGCAAGCAGCAGATT
ACGCGCAGAAAAAAAGGATCTCAAGAAGATCCTTTGATCTTTTCTACGGGGTCTGACGCTCAGTGGAACG
AAAACTCACGTTAAGGGATTTTGGTCATGAGATTATCAAAAAGGATCTTCACCTAGATCCTTTTAAATTA
AAAATGAAGTTTTAAATCAATCTAAAGTATATATGAGTAAACTTGGTCTGACAGTTACCAATGCTTAATC
AGTGAGGCACCTATCTCAGCGATCTGTCTATTTCGTTCATCCATAGTTGCCTGACTGCCCGTCGTGTAGA
TAACTACGATACGGGAGGGCTTACCATCTGGCCCCAGTGCTGCAATGATACCGCGAGACCCACGCTCACC
GGCTCCAGATTTATCAGCAATAAACCAGCCAGCCGGAAGGGCCGAGCGCAGAAGTGGTCCTGCAACTTTA
TCCGCCTCCATCCAGTCTATTAATTGTTGCCGGGAAGCTAGAGTAAGTAGTTCGCCAGTTAATAGTTTGC
GCAACGTTGTTGCCATTGCTACAGGCATCGTGGTGTCACGCTCGTCGTTTGGTATGGCTTCATTCAGCTC
CGGTTCCCAACGATCAAGGCGAGTTACATGATCCCCCATGTTGTGAAAAAAAGCGGTTAGCTCCTTCGGT
CCTCCGATCGTTGTCAGAAGTAAGTTGGCCGCAGTGTTATCACTCATGGTTATGGCAGCACTGCATAATT
CTCTTACTGTCATGCCATCCGTAAGATGCTTTTCTGTGACTGGTGAGTACTCAACCAAGTCATTCTGAGA
ATAGTGTATGCGGCGACCGAGTTGCTCTTGCCCGGCGTCAATACGGGATAATACCGCGCCACATAGCAGA
ACTTTAAAAGTGCTCATCATTGGAAAACGTTCTTCGGGGCGAAAACTCTCAAGGATCTTACCGCTGTTGA
GATCCAGTTCGATGTAACCCACTCGTGCACCCAACTGATCTTCAGCATCTTTTACTTTCACCAGCGTTTC
TGGGTGAGCAAAAACAGGAAGGCAAAATGCCGCAAAAAAGGGAATAAGGGCGACACGGAAATGTTGAATA
CTCATACTCTTCCTTTTTCAATATTATTGAAGCATTTATCAGGGTTATTGTCTCATGAGCGGATACATAT
TTGAATGTATTTAGAAAAATAAACAAATAGGGGTTCCGCGCACATTTCCCCGAAAAGTGCCACCTGACGT
CTTATTATCATGACATTAACCTATAAAAATAGGCGTATCACGAGGCCCTTTCGTC
