>Addgene plasmid #14302 | pAG303GPD-EGFP-ccdB | addgene partial sequence | sequence record 20836 | 14302 with pRS_marker
TTTAGAGCTTGGTGAGCGCTAGGAAGTCACTGCCAGGTATCGTTTGAACACGGCATTAGTCAGGGAAGTC
ATAACACAGTCCTTTCCCGCAATTTTCTTTTTCTATTACTCTTGGCCTCCTCTAGTACACTCTATATTTT
TTTATGCCTCGGTAATGATTTTCATTTTTTTTTTTCCACCTAGCGGATGACTCTTTTTTTTTCTTAGCGA
TTGGCATTATCACATAATGAATTATACATTATATAAAGTAATGTGATTTCTTCGAAGAATATACTAAAAA
ATGAGCAGGCAAGATAAACGAAGGCAAAGATGACAGAGCAGAAAGCCCTAGTAAAGCGTATTACAAATGA
AACCAAGATTCAGATTGCGATCTCTTTAAAGGGTGGTCCCCTAGCGATAGAGCACTCGATCTTCCCAGAA
AAAGAGGCAGAAGCAGTAGCAGAACAGGCCACACAATCGCAAGTGATTAACGTCCACACAGGTATAGGGT
TTCTGGACCATATGATACATGCTCTGGCCAAGCATTCCGGCTGGTCGCTAATCGTTGAGTGCATTGGTGA
CTTACACATAGACGACCATCACACCACTGAAGACTGCGGGATTGCTCTCGGTCAAGCTTTTAAAGAGGCC
CTAGGGGCCGTGCGTGGAGTAAAAAGGTTTGGATC
