>Addgene plasmid #14302 | pAG303GPD-EGFP-ccdB | addgene partial sequence | sequence record 20837 | 14302 with EXFP-R
TAGCCTTCGGGCATGGCGGACTTGAAGAAGTCGTGCTGCTTCATGTGGTCGGGGTAGCGGCTGAAGCACT
GCACGCCGTAGGTCAGGGTGGTCACGAGGGTGGGCCAGGGCACGGGCAGCTTGCCGGTGGTGCAGATGAA
CTTCAGGGTCAGCTTGCCGTAGGTGGCATCGCCCTCGCCCTCGCCGGACACGCTGAACTTGTGGCCGTTT
ACGTCGCCGTCCAGCTCGACCAGGATGGGCACCACCCCGGTGAACAGCTCCTCGCCCTTGCTCACCATTT
TGTCCCGGGGGATCCACTAGTTCTAGAATCCGTCGAAACTAAGTTCTGGTGTTTTAAAACTAAAAAAAAG
ACTAACTATAAAAGTAGAATTTAAGAAGTTTAAGAAATAGATTTACAGAATTACAATCAATACCTACCGT
CTTTATATACTTATTAGTCAAGTAGGGGAATAATTTCAGGGAACTGGTTTCAACCTTTTTTTTCAGCTTT
TTCCAAATCAGAGAGAGCAGAAGGTAATAGAAGGTGTAAGAAAATGAGATAGATACATGCGTGGGTCAAT
TGCCTTGTGTCATCATTTACTCCAGGCAGGTTGCATCACTCCATTGAGGTTGTGCCCGTTTTTTGC
